>Addgene plasmid #126840 | Po_MSP7.8-Cd4-bio-His | addgene full sequence | sequence record 245751 | Addgene NGS Result
GTGATGCGGTTTTGGCAGTACACCAATGGGCGTGGATAGCGGTTTGACTCACGGGGATTTCCAAGTCTCC
ACCCCATTGACGTCAATGGGAGTTTGTTTTGGCACCAAAATCAACGGGACTTTCCAAAATGTCGTAATAA
CCCCGCCCCGTTGACGCAAATGGGCGGTAGGCGTGTACGGTGGGAGGTCTATATAAGCAGAGCTCGTTTA
GTGAACCGTCAGATCCTCACTCTCTTCCGCATCGCTGTCTGCGAGGGCCAGCTGTTGGGCTCGCGGTTGA
GGACAAACTCTTCGCGGTCTTTCCAGTACTCTTGGATCGGAAACCCGTCGGCCTCCGAACGGTACTCCGC
CACCGAGGGACCTGAGCGAGTCCGCATCGACCGGATCGGAAAACCTCTCGAGAAAGGCGTCTAACCAGTC
ACAGTCGCAAGGTAGGCTGAGCACCGTGGCGGGCGGCAGCGGGTGGCGGTCGGGGTTGTTTCTGGCGGAG
GTGCTGCTGATGATGTAATTAAAGTAGGCGGTCTTGAGACGGCGGATGGTCGAGGTGAGGTGTGGCAGGC
TTGAGATCCAGCTGTTGGGGTGAGTACTCCCTCTCAAAAGCGGGCATTACTTCTGCGCTAAGATTGTCAG
TTTCCAAAAACGAGGAGGATTTGATATTCACCTGGCCCGATCTGGCCATACACTTGAGTGACAATGACAT
CCACTTTGCCTTTCTCTCCACAGGTGTCCACTCCCAGGTCCAAGTTTGCCACCATGGAGTTTCAGACCCA
GGTACTCATGTCCCTGCTGCTCTGCATGTCTGGTGCGGCCGCCAAAGTGACCGCCAAGAACAAGCAGAAG
AACTACGCCAAAGAGGGCTTCCTGAACCTGCTGAACAAGAAGCTGGAAAACCTGAACAACGCCGTGTCCG
GCGAGGTGTCCGCCAACTTCAACAAGGACATCGAGCTGCTGAAGAAAGAGATCGAGGAACTGCAGAAGTA
CGAGAAGGCCTACGGCGCCGAGGATTTCGACGAGAACCTGGAAGATGAGAGCGGCGACGGCCTGGGCAAG
AAGAAAAAGATCCTGGGCGTGGACGAGGACGAGCTGGACAACTACGACGAGGAATTCTTCGGCCAGAGCA
AGACCACCATGAAGGGCGAGGACTACCAGGAAGATACCGACGCTCAGGACGACACCGACGAGCAGGGCGA
GACAGATGCCCAGGATGACAGCAGCGGCGAGGATCACCACATGGTGCCTGGCGAGATCGCCGAGGGCAAT
AGCCCTCTGGAAGGCACCAACGACAAGGGCGCTGCCCAGAAGTCTGGCGAGTTCCCACCCAAAGAGACAA
GCAACGGCAAGGTGTCCCTGGATGGCGCCGACCCTCACAACGAGGCCAGCAATGGACATGATGCCCCACC
TGGCGAGGTGCCACCTTACGGCGTGGAAAGCACCGATCCTGAGGTGGCCCCTGGAAAGCAGAAGGCCCCT
GAGCAGGGCTTCAACACCGCCAACGCCGAGGTGCAGTACCTGGACAACCTGTACGACGACGCCATCAGAG
AGACAAACAAGAACAACCAGGTGCACAACCCTCAGCACCACACCAACTACGATACCCTGAACAAAAACTA
CGACTTCCCCATGACCAGCAAAGAATACGACATGGTCAAGATGCTGTTCGGCGACTGCTTCAAGATGGGC
AACGACGAGAATAGCAACACCGTGTGCCTGATCGACCTGTTCAAGAAGATTCTCGAGGACAAGATCTTTA
TGAAGCAGTTCGAGAACTTCATGCACAGCATCTACAGCTTCGCCAAGCGGCACAACTACCTGGGCCACGA
GAAGATGAAGAACGAGGAACTCTACAAAGAGCTGTTCAACAGCGCCCTGAAGCTGCTCAACACAGGCGCG
CCGTCGACCTCCATCACGGCCTATAAGAGTGAGGGGGAGTCAGCGGAGTTCTCCTTCCCACTCAACCTTG
GAGAGGAAAGCCTGCAGGGAGAGTTGAGATGGAAGGCAGAGAAGGCTCCTTCTTCCCAGTCCTGGATCAC
CTTCTCCCTAAAGAACCAAAAGGTGTCTGTGCAGAAGTCTACTAGCAACCCCAAGTTCCAGCTGTCCGAA
ACGCTCCCACTCACCCTTCAGATACCCCAGGTCTCCCTTCAGTTTGCTGGTTCTGGCAACCTGACCCTGA
CTCTGGACAGAGGGATACTGTATCAGGAAGTGAACCTGGTGGTGATGAAAGTGACTCAGCCCGACAGCAA
CACTTTGACCTGTGAGGTGATGGGACCCACCTCACCCAAGATGAGACTGATCTTGAAGCAGGAGAATCAG
GAGGCCAGGGTCTCCAGGCAGGAGAAAGTGATTCAAGTGCAGGCCCCTGAAGCAGGGGTGTGGCAATGTC
TACTGAGTGAAGGTGAAGAGGTCAAGATGGACTCCAAGATCCAGGTTTTATCCAAAGGGTTGAATTCCGG
CAGCCTGCACCACATCCTGGACGCCCAGAAGATGCTGTGGAACCACAGGGACAGGAACCTGCCTCCTCTG
GCCCCTCTGGGCCCCCACCACCATCACCACCATTGAGTCTAGACACGTGATTAATTAAGGATCCCCCGAC
CTCGACCTCTGGCTAATAAAGGAAATTTATTTTCATTGCAATAGTGTGTTGGAATTTTTTGTGTCTCTCA
CTCGGAAGGACATATGGGAGGGCAAATCATTTGGTCGAGATCCCTCGGAGATCTCTAGCTAGAGGATCGA
TCCCCGCCCCGGACGAACTAAACCTGACTACGACATCTCTGCCCCTTCTTCGCGGGGCAGTGCATGTAAT
CCCTTCAGTTGGTTGGTACAACTTGCCAACTGGGCCCTGTTCCACATGTGACACGGGGGGGGACCAAACA
CAAAGGGGTTCTCTGACTGTAGTTGACATCCTTATAAATGGATGTGCACATTTGCCAACACTGAGTGGCT
TTCATCCTGGAGCAGACTTTGCAGTCTGTGGACTGCAACACAACATTGCCTTTATGTGTAACTCTTGGCT
GAAGCTCTTACACCAATGCTGGGGGACATGTACCTCCCAGGGGCCCAGGAAGACTACGGGAGGCTACACC
AACGTCAATCAGAGGGGCCTGTGTAGCTACCGATAAGCGGACCCTCAAGAGGGCATTAGCAATAGTGTTT
ATAAGGCCCCCTTGTTAACCCTAAACGGGTAGCATATGCTTCCCGGGTAGTAGTATATACTATCCAGACT
AACCCTAATTCAATAGCATATGTTACCCAACGGGAAGCATATGCTATCGAATTAGGGTTAGTAAAAGGGT
CCTAAGGAACAGCGATATCTCCCACCCCATGAGCTGTCACGGTTTTATTTACATGGGGTCAGGATTCCAC
GAGGGTAGTGAACCATTTTAGTCACAAGGGCAGTGGCTGAAGATCAAGGAGCGGGCAGTGAACTCTCCTG
AATCTTCGCCTGCTTCTTCATTCTCCTTCGTTTAGCTAATAGAATAACTGCTGAGTTGTGAACAGTAAGG
TGTATGTGAGGTGCTCGAAAACAAGGTTTCAGGTGACGCCCCCAGAATAAAATTTGGACGGGGGGTTCAG
TGGTGGCATTGTGCTATGACACCAATATAACCCTCACAAACCCCTTGGGCAATAAATACTAGTGTAGGAA
TGAAACATTCTGAATATCTTTAACAATAGAAATCCATGGGGTGGGGACAAGCCGTAAAGACTGGATGTCC
ATCTCACACGAATTTATGGCTATGGGCAACACATAATCCTAGTGCAATATGATACTGGGGTTATTAAGAT
GTGTCCCAGGCAGGGACCAAGACAGGTGAACCATGTTGTTACACTCTATTTGTAACAAGGGGAAAGAGAG
TGGACGCCGACAGCAGCGGACTCCACTGGTTGTCTCTAACACCCCCGAAAATTAAACGGGGCTCCACGCC
AATGGGGCCCATAAACAAAGACAAGTGGCCACTCTTTTTTTTGAAATTGTGGAGTGGGGGCACGCGTCAG
CCCCCACACGCCGCCCTGCGGTTTTGGACTGTAAAATAAGGGTGTAATAACTTGGCTGATTGTAACCCCG
CTAACCACTGCGGTCAAACCACTTGCCCACAAAACCACTAATGGCACCCCGGGGAATACCTGCATAAGTA
GGTGGGCGGGCCAAGATAGGGGCGCGATTGCTGCGATCTGGAGGACAAATTACACACACTTGCGCCTGAG
CGCCAAGCACAGGGTTGTTGGTCCTCATATTCACGAGGTCGCTGAGAGCACGGTGGGCTAATGTTGCCAT
GGGTAGCATATACTACCCAAATATCTGGATAGCATATGCTATCCTAATCTATATCTGGGTAGCATAGGCT
ATCCTAATCTATATCTGGGTAGCATATGCTATCCTAATCTATATCTGGGTAGTATATGCTATCCTAATTT
ATATCTGGGTAGCATAGGCTATCCTAATCTATATCTGGGTAGCATATGCTATCCTAATCTATATCTGGGT
AGTATATGCTATCCTAATCTGTATCCGGGTAGCATATGCTATCCTAATAGAGATTAGGGTAGTATATGCT
ATCCTAATTTATATCTGGGTAGCATATACTACCCAAATATCTGGATAGCATATGCTATCCTAATCTATAT
CTGGGTAGCATATGCTATCCTAATCTATATCTGGGTAGCATAGGCTATCCTAATCTATATCTGGGTAGCA
TATGCTATCCTAATCTATATCTGGGTAGTATATGCTATCCTAATTTATATCTGGGTAGCATAGGCTATCC
TAATCTATATCTGGGTAGCATATGCTATCCTAATCTATATCTGGGTAGTATATGCTATCCTAATCTGTAT
CCGGGTAGCATATGCTATCCTCATGATAAGCTGTCAAACATGAGAATTTTCTTGAAGACGAAAGGGCCTC
GTGATACGCCTATTTTTATAGGTTAATGTCATGATAATAATGGTTTCTTAGACGTCAGGTGGCACTTTTC
GGGGAAATGTGCGCGGAACCCCTATTTGTTTATTTTTCTAAATACATTCAAATATGTATCCGCTCATGAG
ACAATAACCCTGATAAATGCTTCAATAATATTGAAAAAGGAAGAGTATGAGTATTCAACATTTCCGTGTC
GCCCTTATTCCCTTTTTTGCGGCATTTTGCCTTCCTGTTTTTGCTCACCCAGAAACGCTGGTGAAAGTAA
AAGATGCTGAAGATCAGTTGGGTGCACGAGTGGGTTACATCGAACTGGATCTCAACAGCGGTAAGATCCT
TGAGAGTTTTCGCCCCGAAGAACGTTTTCCAATGATGAGCACTTTTAAAGTTCTGCTATGTGGCGCGGTA
TTATCCCGTGTTGACGCCGGGCAAGAGCAACTCGGTCGCCGCATACACTATTCTCAGAATGACTTGGTTG
AGTACTCACCAGTCACAGAAAAGCATCTTACGGATGGCATGACAGTAAGAGAATTATGCAGTGCTGCCAT
AACCATGAGTGATAACACTGCGGCCAACTTACTTCTGACAACGATCGGAGGACCGAAGGAGCTAACCGCT
TTTTTGCACAACATGGGGGATCATGTAACTCGCCTTGATCGTTGGGAACCGGAGCTGAATGAAGCCATAC
CAAACGACGAGCGTGACACCACGATGCCTGCAGCAATGGCAACAACGTTGCGCAAACTATTAACTGGCGA
ACTACTTACTCTAGCTTCCCGGCAACAATTAATAGACTGGATGGAGGCGGATAAAGTTGCAGGACCACTT
CTGCGCTCGGCCCTTCCGGCTGGCTGGTTTATTGCTGATAAATCTGGAGCCGGTGAGCGTGGGTCTCGCG
GTATCATTGCAGCACTGGGGCCAGATGGTAAGCCCTCCCGTATCGTAGTTATCTACACGACGGGGAGTCA
GGCAACTATGGATGAACGAAATAGACAGATCGCTGAGATAGGTGCCTCACTGATTAAGCATTGGTAACTG
TCAGACCAAGTTTACTCATATATACTTTAGATTGATTTAAAACTTCATTTTTAATTTAAAAGGATCTAGG
TGAAGATCCTTTTTGATAATCTCATGACCAAAATCCCTTAACGTGAGTTTTCGTTCCACTGAGCGTCAGA
CCCCGTAGAAAAGATCAAAGGATCTTCTTGAGATCCTTTTTTTCTGCGCGTAATCTGCTGCTTGCAAACA
AAAAAACCACCGCTACCAGCGGTGGTTTGTTTGCCGGATCAAGAGCTACCAACTCTTTTTCCGAAGGTAA
CTGGCTTCAGCAGAGCGCAGATACCAAATACTGTTCTTCTAGTGTAGCCGTAGTTAGGCCACCACTTCAA
GAACTCTGTAGCACCGCCTACATACCTCGCTCTGCTAATCCTGTTACCAGTGGCTGCTGCCAGTGGCGAT
AAGTCGTGTCTTACCGGGTTGGACTCAAGACGATAGTTACCGGATAAGGCGCAGCGGTCGGGCTGAACGG
GGGGTTCGTGCACACAGCCCAGCTTGGAGCGAACGACCTACACCGAACTGAGATACCTACAGCGTGAGCT
ATGAGAAAGCGCCACGCTTCCCGAAGGGAGAAAGGCGGACAGGTATCCGGTAAGCGGCAGGGTCGGAACA
GGAGAGCGCACGAGGGAGCTTCCAGGGGGAAACGCCTGGTATCTTTATAGTCCTGTCGGGTTTCGCCACC
TCTGACTTGAGCGTCGATTTTTGTGATGCTCGTCAGGGGGGCGGAGCCTATGGAAAAACGCCAGCAACGC
GGCCTTTTTACGGTTCCTGGCCTTTTGCTGGCCTTTTGCTCACATGTTCTTTCCTGCGTTATCCCCTGAT
TCTGTGGATAACCGTATTACCGCCTTTGAGTGAGCTGATACCGCTCGCCGCAGCCGAACGACCGAGCGCA
GCGAGTCAGTGAGCGAGGAAGCGGAAGAGCGCCCAATACGCAAACCGCCTCTCCCCGCGCGTTGGCCGAT
TCATTAATGCAGCTGGCACGACAGGTTTCCCGACTGGAAAGCGGGCAGTGAGCGCAACGCAATTAATGTG
AGTTAGCTCACTCATTAGGCACCCCAGGCTTTACACTTTATGCTTCCGGCTCGTATGTTGTGTGGAATTG
TGAGCGGATAACAATTTCACACAGGAAACAGCTATGACCATGATTACGCCAAGCTCTAGCTAGAGGTCGA
CCAATTCTCATGTTTGACAGCTTATCATCGCAGATCCGGGCAACGTTGTTGCCATTGCTGCAGGCGCAGA
ACTGGTAGGTATGGAAGATCTATACATTGAATCAATATTGGCAATTAGCCATATTAGTCATTGGTTATAT
AGCATAAATCAATATTGGCTATTGGCCATTGCATACGTTGTATCTATATCATAATATGTACATTTATATT
GGCTCATGTCCAATATGACCGCCATGTTGACATTGATTATTGACTAGTTATTAATAGTAATCAATTACGG
GGTCATTAGTTCATAGCCCATATATGGAGTTCCGCGTTACATAACTTACGGTAAATGGCCCGCCTGGCTG
ACCGCCCAACGACCCCCGCCCATTGACGTCAATAATGACGTATGTTCCCATAGTAACGCCAATAGGGACT
TTCCATTGACGTCAATGGGTGGAGTATTTACGGTAAACTGCCCACTTGGCAGTACATCAAGTGTATCATA
TGCCAAGTCCGCCCCCTATTGACGTCAATGACGGTAAATGGCCCGCCTGGCATTATGCCCAGTACATGAC
CTTACGGGACTTTCCTACTTGGCAGTACATCTACGTATTAGTCATCGCTATTACCATG
Features (pLannotate 1.2.2; 18 found; start..end, strand, type, name):
      2..201     +  promoter       CMV promoter: human cytomegalovirus (CMV) immediate early promoter
    269..307     +  misc_feature   Ad SA (fragment): adenovirus major late transcript splice acceptor (Friedrich and Soriano, 1991)
    340..549     -  CDS            PTP (fragment): TERM_ADE02 - Experimental evidence at protein level: Swiss-Prot protein existence level 1. Protein covalently bound to the viral DNA that acts as a primer for viral genomic replication by DNA strand displacement. Assembles on the viral origin of replication in an initiation complex with viral polymerase, DBP, host NFIA and host POU2F1/OCT1. During initiation, the polymerase covalently couples the first dCTP with Ser- 580 of pTP. The terminal protein stimulates the template activity over 20 fold compared to protein-free templates. Neo-synthesized viral genomes are linked to two preterminal prot
    580..669     +  intron         chimeric intron (fragment): chimera between introns from adenovirus and immunoglobulin heavy chain genes
    688..734     +  CDS            IgH signal sequence (fragment): signal sequence from the mouse immunoglobulin heavy chain variable region
   1846..2445    +  CDS            Cd4 (fragment): CD4_RAT - Experimental evidence at protein level: Swiss-Prot protein existence level 1. Integral membrane glycoprotein that plays an essential role in the immune response and serves multiple functions in responses against both external and internal offenses. In T-cells, functions primarily as a coreceptor for MHC class II molecule:peptide complex. The antigens presented by class II peptides are derived from extracellular proteins while class I peptides are derived from cytosolic proteins. Interacts simultaneously with the T-cell receptor (TCR) and the MHC class II presented by antigen presenti
   2605..2660    +  polyA_signal   β-globin poly(A) signal: rabbit β-globin polyadenylation signal (Gil and Proudfoot, 1987)
   3174..4855    -  rep_origin     oriP (fragment): Epstein-Barr virus oriP replication origin (Yates et al., 2000)
   4982..5086    +  promoter       AmpR promoter: bla
   5087..5947    +  CDS            AmpR: β-lactamase; bla; confers resistance to ampicillin, carbenicillin, and related antibiotics
   6118..6706    +  rep_origin     ori: high-copy-number ColE1/pMB1/pBR322/pUC origin of replication
   6889..6981    +  CDS            lacI (fragment): lac repressor; lacI; The lac repressor binds to the lac operator to inhibit transcription in E. coli. This inhibition can be relieved by adding lactose or isopropyl-β-D-thiogalactopyranoside (IPTG).
   6994..7015    +  protein_bind   CAP binding site: CAP binding activates transcription in the presence of cAMP. E. coli catabolite activator protein
   7030..7060    +  promoter       lac promoter: promoter for the E. coli lac operon
   7068..7084    +  protein_bind   lac operator: The lac repressor binds to the lac operator to inhibit transcription in E. coli. This inhibition can be relieved by adding lactose or isopropyl-β-D-thiogalactopyranoside (IPTG). lac repressor encoded by lacI
   7154..7170    +  promoter       tet promoter (fragment): E. coli promoter for tetracycline efflux protein gene
   7180..7205    -  CDS            bla(M) (fragment): β-lactamase lacking the signal sequence; bla(M); allows cytosolic expression of β-lactamase
   7379..7758    +  enhancer       CMV enhancer: human cytomegalovirus immediate early enhancer
