[The description below was written by a language model from this plasmid's Addgene catalogue record and pLannotate feature annotations shown in this document.]
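Description:
Po_MSP7.8-Cd4-bio-His is a mammalian expression plasmid built on the pTT3 backbone for producing a recombinant Plasmodium ovale protein, MSP7.8 (PocGH01_12028400), in mammalian cells. The total size is 7,758 bp, of which about 1,070 bp is the chemically synthesised insert, cloned between NotI and AscI sites that both remain intact. In bacteria the plasmid is maintained at high copy through a ColE1/pUC-type origin and selected with ampicillin via the β-lactamase gene. The backbone also carries an Epstein-Barr virus oriP fragment, an element that supports episomal retention in cells expressing EBNA1. Short lac and tet-related fragments in the annotation appear to be backbone remnants with no stated role.

Transcription is driven by the CMV immediate early enhancer and promoter, which span the numbering origin of the circular sequence. They are followed by adenovirus-derived leader and splice elements and a chimeric intron fragment; the pTP annotation on the reverse strand most likely reflects this adenoviral leader region rather than an expressed gene. A fragment of a mouse immunoglobulin heavy chain signal sequence lies upstream of the insert position, consistent with routing the product into the secretory pathway. The unannotated stretch between the signal sequence and the Cd4 feature corresponds in size and position to the MSP7.8 insert. It is fused at its C terminus to rat Cd4 domains 3 and 4, a "bio" tag (presumably a biotinylation peptide) and a 6xHis tag, all supplied by the backbone, and the unit ends with a rabbit β-globin polyadenylation signal. These tags would typically allow purification and capture of the protein. The associated publication describes a panel of recombinant antigens from human-infective Plasmodium species for serological surveillance.
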