Addgene plasmid #126840: Po_MSP7.8-Cd4-bio-His
Purpose: Expression of recombinant P. ovale protein in mammalian cells
Depositing lab: Gavin Wright. Depositing organization: Wellcome Sanger Institute. Publication: A panel of recombinant proteins from human-infective Plasmodium species for serological surveillance. Muller-Sienerth N, Shilts J, Kadir KA, Yman V, Homann MV, Asghar M, Ngasala B, Singh B, Farnert A, Wright GJ. Malar J. 2020 Jan 17;19(1):31. doi: 10.1186/s12936-020-3111-5. PubMed 31952523.
Backbone
  Vector backbone: pTT3
  Backbone manufacturer: Yves Durocher, NRC
  Backbone size w/o insert (bp): 6688
  Total vector size (bp): 7758
  Vector type: Mammalian Expression
Growth in bacteria
  Bacterial resistance: Ampicillin, 100 μg/mL
  Growth temperature: 37°C
  Growth strain: DH5alpha
  Copy number: High Copy
Gene/Insert
  Gene/Insert name: MSP7.8 (alt name: PocGH01_12028400)
  Species: Plasmodium ovale
  Insert size (bp): 1070
  GenBank ID: SCP05418.1
  Promoter: CMV
  Tag / fusion protein: ratCd4(d3+4)-bio-6His (C terminal on backbone)
  Cloning method: Restriction Enzyme; 5′ cloning site NotI (not destroyed); 3′ cloning site AscI (not destroyed)
  Sequencing primers: 5′ CMV-F
Resource information
  A portion of this plasmid was derived from a plasmid made by: Insert was chemically synthesised.
Terms and licenses: Academic/Nonprofit Terms; Industry Terms: Not Available to Industry
How to cite: Po_MSP7.8-Cd4-bio-His was a gift from Gavin Wright (Addgene plasmid # 126840 ; http://n2t.net/addgene:126840 ; RRID:Addgene_126840)
